>Addgene plasmid #21564 | pEBG-MKK4-K129R (GST) | addgene partial sequence | sequence record 27345 | 21564 with pGEX-5
AATCGGACTGGTTCCGCGTGGATCCATGCAGGGTAAGCGCAAAGCACTGAAGTTGAATTTTGCAAATCCA
CCTGTCAAATCGACAGCACGGTTTACCCTGAATCCTAATACTACAGGAGTCCAGAACCCACACATAGAGA
GACTGAGAACACACAGCATTGAGTCATCAGGAAAACTGAAGATCTCCCCTGAACAACACTGGGATTTCAC
TGCAGAGGACTTGAAAGACCTTGGAGAAATTGGACGAGGAGCTTATGGTTCTGTCAACAAAATGGTCCAC
AAACCAAGTGGGCAGATAATGGCAGTTAGAAGAATTCGGTCAACTGTGGATGAAAAAGAACAAAAACAAC
TTCTCATGGATTTGGATGTAGTAATGCGGAGTAGTGATTGCCCATACATTGTTCAGTTCTATGGTGCACT
CTTCAGAGAGGGCGACTGTTGGATCTGTATGGAGCTCATGTCTACCTCGTTCGATAAGTTTTACAAATAT
GTATATAGTGTGTTAGATGACGTTATTCCGGAAGAGATCTTAGGCAAAATCACTTTAGCAACTGTGAAAG
CACTAAACCACTTAAAAGAAAACTTGAAAATTATTCACAGAGACATCAAACCTTCCAATATTCTTCTGGA
CAGAAGTGGAAATATAAAGCTCTGTGATTTCGGCATCAGTGGACAGCTTGTGGACTCTATTGCCAAGACA
AGAGATGCT
