[The description below was written by a language model from this plasmid's Addgene catalogue record.]
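Description:
pEBG-MKK4-K129R (GST) is a mammalian expression plasmid built on the pEBG backbone (about 6.1 kb without insert), a vector designed to produce proteins in mammalian cells as fusions to glutathione S-transferase. It is propagated in E. coli as a high-copy plasmid under ampicillin selection. The record does not state the promoter driving expression, the origin of replication, or any mammalian selection marker, and no feature table is provided to confirm these elements.

The insert is mouse mitogen-activated protein kinase kinase 4 (Map2k4, also known as MKK4, SEK1 or JNKK1), placed by restriction cloning downstream of the backbone-encoded GST so that the tag sits at the N terminus of the kinase. The coding sequence carries a lysine-to-arginine substitution at position 129, and the depositor describes the resulting protein as an inactive lysine mutant. The depositor also notes that the clone lacks the first 10 amino acids of the protein, so it is not a full-length open reading frame.

MKK4/SEK1 is a dual-specificity kinase in the stress-activated protein kinase pathway, acting upstream of the SAPK/JNK kinases that regulate the transcription factor c-Jun. A GST-tagged, catalytically inactive version such as this one is typically used as a negative control alongside the wild-type kinase, or to test whether kinase activity is needed for signalling through this pathway in transfected cells. The GST moiety allows the fusion protein to be recovered from cell lysates on glutathione resin for pull-down or in vitro kinase assays.
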