Addgene plasmid #21564: pEBG-MKK4-K129R (GST)
Depositing lab: Leonard Zon. Depositing organization: Boston Children's Hospital. Publication: Role of SAPK/ERK kinase-1 in the stress-activated pathway regulating transcription factor c-Jun. Sanchez I, Hughes RT, Mayer BJ, Yee K, Woodgett JR, Avruch J, Kyriakis JM, Zon LI. Nature. . 372(6508):794-8. 10.1038/372794a0 PubMed 7997269.
Backbone
  Vector backbone: pEBG
  Backbone manufacturer: Bruce Mayer Lab
  Backbone size w/o insert (bp): 6100
  Vector type: Mammalian Expression
Growth in bacteria
  Bacterial resistance: Ampicillin, 100 μg/mL
  Growth temperature: 37°C
  Growth strain: DH5alpha
  Copy number: High Copy
Gene/Insert
  Gene/Insert name: mitogen-activated protein kinase kinase 4 (alt names: MKK4; SEK1)
  Species: M. musculus (mouse)
  Mutation: Lysine 129 to arginine
  Entrez Gene: Map2k4 (a.k.a. JNKK1, MAPKK 4, MEK4, MKK4, PRKMK4, Sek1, Serk1)
  Tag / fusion protein: GST (N terminal on backbone)
  Cloning method: Restriction Enzyme
  Sequencing primers: 5′ pGEX 5'
Terms and licenses: Academic/Nonprofit Terms; Industry Terms: Not Available to Industry
Depositor comments: lysine mutant, inactive missing first 10 amino acids
How to cite: pEBG-MKK4-K129R (GST) was a gift from Leonard Zon (Addgene plasmid # 21564 ; http://n2t.net/addgene:21564 ; RRID:Addgene_21564)
